>Addgene plasmid #155233 | YFP-CaaX | addgene full sequence | sequence record 309997 | Addgene NGS Result
TAGTTATTAATAGTAATCAATTACGGGGTCATTAGTTCATAGCCCATATATGGAGTTCCGCGTTACATAA
CTTACGGTAAATGGCCCGCCTGGCTGACCGCCCAACGACCCCCGCCCATTGACGTCAATAATGACGTATG
TTCCCATAGTAACGCCAATAGGGACTTTCCATTGACGTCAATGGGTGGAGTATTTACGGTAAACTGCCCA
CTTGGCAGTACATCAAGTGTATCATATGCCAAGTACGCCCCCTATTGACGTCAATGACGGTAAATGGCCC
GCCTGGCATTATGCCCAGTACATGACCTTATGGGACTTTCCTACTTGGCAGTACATCTACGTATTAGTCA
TCGCTATTACCATGGTGATGCGGTTTTGGCAGTACATCAATGGGCGTGGATAGCGGTTTGACTCACGGGG
ATTTCCAAGTCTCCACCCCATTGACGTCAATGGGAGTTTGTTTTGGCACCAAAATCAACGGGACTTTCCA
AAATGTCGTAACAACTCCGCCCCATTGACGCAAATGGGCGGTAGGCGTGTACGGTGGGAGGTCTATATAA
GCAGAGCTGGTTTAGTGAACCGTCAGATCCGCTAGCGATGGTGAGCAAGGGCGAGGAGCTGTTCACCGGG
GTGGTGCCCATCCTGGTCGAGCTGGACGGCGACGTAAACGGCCACAAGTTCAGCGTGTCCGGCGAGGGCG
AGGGCGATGCCACCTACGGCAAGCTGACCCTGAAGTTCATCTGCACCACCGGCAAGCTGCCCGTGCCCTG
GCCCACCCTCGTGACCACCTTCGGCTACGGCCTGAAGTGCTTCGCCCGCTACCCCGACCACATGAAGCAG
CACGACTTCTTCAAGTCCGCCATGCCCGAAGGCTACGTCCAGGAGCGCACCATCTTCTTCAAGGACGACG
GCAACTACAAGACCCGCGCCGAGGTGAAGTTCGAGGGCGACACCCTGGTGAACCGCATCGAGCTGAAGGG
CATCGACTTCAAGGAGGACGGCAACATCCTGGGGCACAAGCTGGAGTACAACTACAACAGCCACAACGTC
TATATCATGGCCGACAAGCAGAAGAACGGCATCAAGGTGAACTTCAAGATCCGCCACAACATCGAGGACG
GCAGCGTGCAGCTCGCCGACCACTACCAGCAGAACACCCCCATCGGCGACGGCCCCGTGCTGCTGCCCGA
CAACCACTACCTGAGCTACCAGTCCGCCCTGAGCAAAGACCCCAACGAGAAGCGCGATCACATGGTCCTG
CTGGAGTTCGTGACCGCCGCCGGGATCACTCTCGGCATGGACGAGCTGAACAAGAGATCTCGAGCTCAAG
CTTCGAATTCTGGTAAAAAGAAGAAAAAGAAGTCAAAGACAAAGTGTGTAATTATGTAGAGATCCACCGG
ATCTAGATAACTGATCATAATCAGCCATACCACATTTGTAGAGGTTTTACTTGCTTTAAAAAACCTCCCA
CACCTCCCCCTGAACCTGAAACATAAAATGAATGCAATTGTTGTTGTTAACTTGTTTATTGCAGCTTATA
ATGGTTACAAATAAAGCAATAGCATCACAAATTTCACAAATAAAGCATTTTTTTCACTGCATTCTAGTTG
TGGTTTGTCCAAACTCATCAATGTATCTTAACGCGTAAATTGTAAGCGTTAATATTTTGTTAAAATTCGC
GTTAAATTTTTGTTAAATCAGCTCATTTTTTAACCAATAGGCCGAAATCGGCAAAATCCCTTATAAATCA
AAAGAATAGACCGAGATAGGGT
[37 nt withheld, positions 1773-1809]
AAAGAACGTGGACTCCAACGTCAAAGG
[49 nt withheld, positions 1837-1885]
T
[91 nt withheld, positions 1887-1977]
G
[124 nt withheld, positions 1979-2102]
CAGGTGGCACTTTTCGGGGAAATGTGCGCGGAACCCCTATTTGTTTATTTTTCTAAATACATTCAAATAT
GTATCCGCTCATGAGACAATAACCCTGATAAATGCTTCAATAATATTGAAAAAGGAAGAGTCCTGAGGCG
GAAAGAACCAGCTGTGGAATGTGTGTCAGTTAGGGTGTGGAAAGTCCCCAGGCTCCCCAGCAGGCAGAAG
TATGCAAAGCATGCATCTCAATTAGTCAGCAACCAGGTGTGGAAAGTCCCCAGGCTCCCCAGCAGGCAGA
AGTATGCAAAGCATGCATCTCAATTAGTCAGCAACCATAGTCCCGCCCCTAACTCCGCCCATCCCGCCCC
TAACTCCGCCCAGTTCCGCCCATTCTCCGCCCCATGGCTGACTAATTTTTTTTATTTATGCAGAGGCCGA
GGCCGCCTCGGCCTCTGAGCTATTCCAGAAGTAGTGAGGAGGCTTTTTTGGAGGCCTAGGCTTTTGCAAA
GATCGATCAAGAGACAGGATGAGGATCGTTTCGCATGATTGAACAAGATGGATTGCACGCAGGTTCTCCG
GCCGCTTGGGTGGAGAGGCTATTCGGCTATGACTGGGCACAACAGACAATCGGCTGCTCTGATGCCGCCG
TGTTCCGGCTGTCAGCGCAGGGGCGCCCGGTTCTTTTTGTCAAGACCGACCTGTCCGGTGCCCTGAATGA
ACTGCAAGACGAGGCAGCGCGGCTATCGTGGCTGGCCACGACGGGCGTTCCTTGCGCAGCTGTGCTCGAC
GTTGTCACTGAAGCGGGAAGGGACTGGCTGCTATTGGGCGAAGTGCCGGGGCAGGATCTCCTGTCATCTC
ACCTTGCTCCTGCCGAGAAAGTATCCATCATGGCTGATGCAATGCGGCGGCTGCATACGCTTGATCCGGC
TACCTGCCCATTCGACCACCAAGCGAAACATCGCATCGAGCGAGCACGTACTCGGATGGAAGCCGGTCTT
GTCGATCAGGATGATCTGGACGAAGAGCATCAGGGGCTCGCGCCAGCCGAACTGTTCGCCAGGCTCAAGG
CGAGCATGCCCGACGGCGAGGATCTCGTCGTGACCCATGGCGATGCCTGCTTGCCGAATATCATGGTGGA
AAATGGCCGCTTTTCTGGATTCATCGACTGTGGCCGGCTGGGTGTGGCGGACCGCTATCAGGACATAGCG
TTGGCTACCCGTGATATTGCTGAAGAGCTTGGCGGCGAATGGGCTGACCGCTTCCTCGTGCTTTACGGTA
TCGCCGCTCCCGATTCGCAGCGCATCGCCTTCTATCGCCTTCTTGACGAGTTCTTCTGAGCGGGACTCTG
GGGTTCGAAATGACCGACCAAGCGACGCCCAACCTGCCATCACGAGATTTCGATTCCACCGCCGCCTTCT
ATGAAAGGTTGGGCTTCGGAATCGTTTTCCGGGACGCCGGCTGGATGATCCTCCAGCGCGGGGATCTCAT
GCTGGAGTTCTTCGCCCACCCTAGGGGGAGGCTAACTGAAACACGGAAGGAGACAATACCGGAAGGAACC
CGCGCTATGACGGCAATAAAAAGACAGAATAAAACGCACGGTGTTGGGTCGTTTGTTCATAAACGCGGGG
TTCGGTCCCAGGGCTGGCACTCTGTCGATACCCCACCGAGACCCCATTGGGGCCAATACGCCCGCGTTTC
TTCCTTTTCCCCACCCCACCCCCCAAGTTCGGGTGAAGGCCCAGGGCTCGCAGCCAACGTCGGGGCGGCA
GGCCCTGCCATAGCCTCAGGTTACTCATATATACTTTAGATTGATTTAAAACTTCATTTTTAATTTAAAA
GGATCTAGGTGAAGATCCTTTTTGATAATCTCATGACCAAAATCCCTTAACGTGAGTTTTCGTTCCACTG
AGCGTCAGACCCCGTAGAAAAGATCAAAGGATCTTCTTGAGATCCTTTTTTTCTGCGCGTAATCTGCTGC
TTGCAAACAAAAAAACCACCGCTACCAGCGGTGGTTTGTTTGCCGGATCAAGAGCTACCAACTCTTTTTC
CGAAGGTAACTGGCTTCAGCAGAGCGCAGATACCAAATACTGTTCTTCTAGTGTAGCCGTAGTTAGGCCA
CCACTTCAAGAACTCTGTAGCACCGCCTACATACCTCGCTCTGCTAATCCTGTTACCAGTGGCTGCTGCC
AGTGGCGATAAGTCGTGTCTTACCGGGTTGGACTCAAGACGATAGTTACCGGATAAGGCGCAGCGGTCGG
GCTGAACGGGGGGTTCGTGCACACAGCCCAGCTTGGAGCGAACGACCTACACCGAACTGAGATACCTACA
GCGTGAGCTATGAGAAAGCGCCACGCTTCCCGAAGGGAGAAAGGCGGACAGGTATCCGGTAAGCGGCAGG
GTCGGAACAGGAGAGCGCACGAGGGAGCTTCCAGGGGGAAACGCCTGGTATCTTTATAGTCCTGTCGGGT
TTCGCCACCTCTGACTTGAGCGTCGATTTTTGTGATGCTCGTCAGGGGGGCGGAGCCTATGGAAAAACGC
CAGCAACGCGGCCTTTTTACGGTTCCTGGCCTTTTGCTGGCCTTTTGCTCACATGTTCTTTCCTGCGTTA
TCCCCTGATTCTGTGGATAACCGTATTACCGCCATGCAT
Features (pLannotate 1.2.2; 15 found; start..end, strand, type, name):
     61..364     +  enhancer       CMV enhancer: human cytomegalovirus immediate early enhancer
    365..568     +  promoter       CMV promoter: human cytomegalovirus (CMV) immediate early promoter
    598..1314    +  CDS            Citrine: enhanced variant of YFP (Heikal et al., 2001) mammalian codon-optimized
   1315..1342    +  misc_feature   MCS (fragment): multiple cloning site
   1341..1388    +  CDS            K-Ras (fragment): human small GTPase proto-oncoprotein
   1412..1496    +  CDS            large T antigen (fragment): large T antigen from SV40 (simian virus 40)
   1519..1640    +  polyA_signal   SV40 poly(A) signal: SV40 polyadenylation signal
   1674..2102    -  rep_origin     f1 ori (sequence partly withheld): f1 bacteriophage origin of replication; arrow indicates direction of (+) strand synthesis
   2129..2233    +  promoter       AmpR promoter: bla
   2235..2592    +  promoter       SV40 promoter: SV40 enhancer and early promoter
   2627..3421    +  CDS            NeoR/KanR: aminoglycoside phosphotransferase from Tn5; aph(3')-II (or nptII); confers resistance to neomycin, kanamycin, and G418 (Geneticin®)
   3442..3594    +  CDS            ble (fragment): BLE_KLEPN - Experimental evidence at protein level: Swiss-Prot protein existence level 1. Binding protein with a strong affinity to the bleomycin family of antibiotics. Binds to CL990; an antimitotic-antibiotic compound. From Klebsiella pneumoniae.
   3653..3700    +  polyA_signal   HSV TK poly(A) signal: herpes simplex virus thymidine kinase polyadenylation signal (Cole and Stacy, 1985)
   3791..3807    -  polyA_signal   bGH poly(A) signal (fragment): bovine growth hormone polyadenylation signal
   4029..4617    +  rep_origin     ori: high-copy-number ColE1/pMB1/pBR322/pUC origin of replication
