[The description below was written by a language model from this plasmid's Addgene catalogue record and pLannotate feature annotations shown in this document.]
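Description:
YFP-CaaX is a 4,731 nt mammalian expression plasmid built on the pEGFP-C1 backbone that produces a plasma-membrane-targeted yellow fluorescent protein. It is maintained in E. coli at high copy through a ColE1/pUC-type origin and selected with kanamycin. The resistance gene is the Tn5 NeoR/KanR aminoglycoside phosphotransferase. It sits behind tandem bacterial (bla) and SV40 early promoters and is followed by an HSV TK polyadenylation signal, so the same cassette can also support G418 selection in mammalian cells. An f1 origin is present for single-stranded DNA production. The short annotated fragments of ble, bGH poly(A) and SV40 large T antigen appear to be backbone remnants or partial matches rather than functional elements.

The expression cassette is driven by the human CMV immediate-early enhancer and promoter and terminated by the SV40 poly(A) signal. The fluorescent protein is annotated as Citrine, a mammalian codon-optimised enhanced YFP variant. It is followed by a residual piece of the multiple cloning site and then a short fragment of human K-Ras. According to the record, this fragment is the C-terminal CaaX sequence of KRas4b. The catalogue tag field is worded ambiguously, but the feature order shows the fluorescent protein at the N-terminus and the CaaX motif at the C-terminus, as required for its function. CaaX motifs direct prenylation, which anchors the fusion to the inner leaflet of the plasma membrane.

The construct is described as a membrane marker and membrane control. It is used in live-cell imaging as a reference signal for plasma membrane, here in the context of work on membrane-proximal F-actin, membrane protrusion and cell migration.
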