Addgene plasmid #155233: YFP-CaaX
Purpose: membane marker
Depositing lab: Tobias Meyer. Publication: Membrane-proximal F-actin restricts local membrane protrusions and directs cell migration. Bisaria A, Hayer A, Garbett D, Cohen D, Meyer T. Science. 2020 Jun 12;368(6496):1205-1210. doi: 10.1126/science.aay7794. PubMed 32527825.
Backbone
  Vector backbone: pEGFP-C1
  Vector type: Mammalian Expression
Growth in bacteria
  Bacterial resistance: Kanamycin, 50 μg/mL
  Growth temperature: 37°C
  Growth strain: DH5alpha
  Copy number: High Copy
Gene/Insert
  Gene/Insert name: YFP C-term tagged with the CaaX sequence derived from Kras4b. Membrane control
  Species: H. sapiens (human)
  Tag / fusion protein: YFP (C terminal on insert)
  Cloning method: Restriction Enzyme; 5′ cloning site Unknown (unknown if destroyed)
Terms and licenses: Academic/Nonprofit Terms; Industry Terms: Not Available to Industry
How to cite: YFP-CaaX was a gift from Tobias Meyer (Addgene plasmid # 155233 ; http://n2t.net/addgene:155233 ; RRID:Addgene_155233)
